Addgene plasmid #100085: dCas9-FOG1[N+C]
Purpose: dCas9 fused to two FOG1 peptide [aa 1-45] , one at the N-terminus and one at the C-terminus of dCas9; pCDNA3 vector backbone, mammalian expression
Depositing lab: David Segal. Publication: dCas9-based epigenome editing suggests acquisition of histone methylation is not sufficient for target gene repression. O'Geen H, Ren C, Nicolet CM, Perez AA, Halmai J, Le VM, Mackay JP, Farnham PJ, Segal DJ. Nucleic Acids Res. 2017 Sep 29;45(17):9901-9916. doi: 10.1093/nar/gkx578. PubMed 28973434.
Backbone
  Vector backbone: pcDNA3.3-TOPO
  Backbone manufacturer: ThermoFisher
  Backbone size w/o insert (bp): 5407
  Total vector size (bp): 10198
  Vector type: Mammalian Expression, CRISPR
  Selectable markers: Neomycin (select with G418)
Growth in bacteria
  Bacterial resistance: Ampicillin, 100 μg/mL
  Growth temperature: 37°C
  Growth strain: DH5alpha
  Copy number: High Copy
Gene/Insert
  Gene/Insert name: FOG1(aa 1-45) (alt name: ZFPM1)
  Species: H. sapiens (human)
  Insert size (bp): 135
  GenBank ID: AAN45858.1
  Entrez Gene: ZFPM1 (a.k.a. FOG, FOG1, ZC2HC11A, ZNF408, ZNF89A)
  Promoter: CMV
  Tag / fusion protein: 3XFLag-NLS-FOG1-dCas9-FOG1-NLS
  Cloning method: Gibson Cloning
  Sequencing primers: 5′ CMV-F; 3′ polyA TK-R
Terms and licenses: Academic/Nonprofit Terms; Industry Terms: Not Available to Industry
How to cite: dCas9-FOG1[N+C] was a gift from David Segal (Addgene plasmid # 100085 ; http://n2t.net/addgene:100085 ; RRID:Addgene_100085)
