[The description below was written by a language model from this plasmid's Addgene catalogue record and pLannotate feature annotations shown in this document.]
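Description:
dCas9-FOG1[N+C] is a 10.2 kb mammalian expression and CRISPR plasmid built on the pcDNA3.3-TOPO backbone for epigenome editing and targeted gene repression studies. It is maintained in E. coli through a high-copy ColE1/pUC-type origin and an ampicillin resistance gene. An f1 origin is also present. For selection in mammalian cells, an SV40 enhancer/early promoter drives a neomycin phosphotransferase cassette (G418 selection) that ends in an SV40 polyadenylation signal. Short lac promoter/operator, lacI, ble, bGH poly(A) and bom fragments are also annotated and appear to be backbone remnants.

The payload is a single open reading frame under the CMV immediate early enhancer and promoter, terminated by the HSV thymidine kinase polyadenylation signal. The catalogue gives the fusion architecture as 3xFLAG-NLS-FOG1-dCas9-FOG1-NLS: catalytically inactive Streptococcus pyogenes Cas9 flanked on each side by a 45-residue N-terminal peptide of human FOG1 (ZFPM1), assembled by Gibson cloning. The feature table agrees with this layout, showing a FOG1 fragment upstream of the Cas9 coding sequence, a second one downstream, and then a bipartite nucleoplasmin NLS. The automated annotation labels the Cas9 region simply as Cas9 and matches the C-terminal FOG1 copy to the mouse orthologue, whereas the catalogue lists the insert as human. It does not annotate the FLAG tag or the N-terminal NLS.

No guide RNA cassette is annotated, so a guide would have to be supplied separately to bring the fusion to a chosen locus. There, the two FOG1 peptides serve as the effector domains in place of DNA cleavage. The associated study used dCas9 fusions of this kind to test whether deposition of histone methylation at a target is sufficient to repress the gene.
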