Features (pLannotate 1.2.2; 21 found; start..end, strand, type, name):
      1..380     +  enhancer       CMV enhancer: human cytomegalovirus immediate early enhancer
    381..584     +  promoter       CMV promoter: human cytomegalovirus (CMV) immediate early promoter
    837..971     +  CDS            ZFPM1 (fragment): FOG1_HUMAN - Also known as FOG1, ZFN89A. Experimental evidence at protein level: Swiss-Prot protein existence level 1. Transcription regulator that plays an essential role in erythroid and megakaryocytic cell differentiation. Essential cofactor that acts via the formation of a heterodimer with transcription factors of the GATA family GATA1, GATA2 and GATA3. Such heterodimer can both activate or repress transcriptional activity, depending on the cell and promoter context. The heterodimer formed with GATA proteins is essential to activate expression of genes such as NFE2, ITGA2B, alpha- and beta
   1032..5135    +  CDS            Cas9: Cas9 (Csn1) endonuclease from the Streptococcus pyogenes Type II CRISPR/Cas system generates RNA-guided double strand breaks in DNA
   5187..5318    +  CDS            Zfpm1 (fragment): FOG1_MOUSE - Also known as Fog, Fog1. Experimental evidence at protein level: Swiss-Prot protein existence level 1. Transcription regulator that plays an essential role in erythroid and megakaryocytic cell differentiation. Essential cofactor that acts via the formation of a heterodimer with transcription factors of the GATA family GATA1, GATA2 and GATA3. Such heterodimer can both activate or repress transcriptional activity, depending on the cell and promoter context. The heterodimer formed with GATA proteins is essential to activate expression of genes such as NFE2, ITGA2B, alpha- and beta-gl
   5349..5396    +  CDS            nucleoplasmin NLS: bipartite nuclear localization signal from nucleoplasmin
   5579..5627    +  polyA_signal   HSV TK poly(A) signal: herpes simplex virus thymidine kinase polyadenylation signal (Cole and Stacy, 1985)
   5718..5734    -  polyA_signal   bGH poly(A) signal (fragment): bovine growth hormone polyadenylation signal
   5829..6257    +  rep_origin     f1 ori (sequence partly withheld): f1 bacteriophage origin of replication; arrow indicates direction of (+) strand synthesis
   6271..6600    +  promoter       SV40 promoter: SV40 enhancer and early promoter
   6667..7458    +  CDS            neo: KKA2_KLEPN - Also known as kan, nptII. Experimental evidence at protein level: Swiss-Prot protein existence level 1. Resistance to kanamycin, neomycin, paromomycin, ribostamycin, butirosin and gentamicin B. From Klebsiella pneumoniae.
   7484..7642    +  CDS            ble (fragment): BLE_KLEPN - Experimental evidence at protein level: Swiss-Prot protein existence level 1. Binding protein with a strong affinity to the bleomycin family of antibiotics. Binds to CL990; an antimitotic-antibiotic compound. From Klebsiella pneumoniae.
   7637..7758    +  polyA_signal   SV40 poly(A) signal: SV40 polyadenylation signal
   7831..7847    -  protein_bind   lac operator: The lac repressor binds to the lac operator to inhibit transcription in E. coli. This inhibition can be relieved by adding lactose or isopropyl-β-D-thiogalactopyranoside (IPTG). lac repressor encoded by lacI
   7855..7885    -  promoter       lac promoter: promoter for the E. coli lac operon
   7900..7921    -  protein_bind   CAP binding site: CAP binding activates transcription in the presence of cAMP. E. coli catabolite activator protein
   7934..8026    -  CDS            lacI (fragment): lac repressor; lacI; The lac repressor binds to the lac operator to inhibit transcription in E. coli. This inhibition can be relieved by adding lactose or isopropyl-β-D-thiogalactopyranoside (IPTG).
   8209..8797    -  rep_origin     ori: high-copy-number ColE1/pMB1/pBR322/pUC origin of replication
   8968..9828    -  CDS            AmpR: β-lactamase; bla; confers resistance to ampicillin, carbenicillin, and related antibiotics
   9829..9933    -  promoter       AmpR promoter: bla
   9992..10044   -  misc_feature   bom (fragment): basis of mobility region from pBR322
>Addgene plasmid #100085 | dCas9-FOG1[N+C] | addgene full sequence | sequence record 197489 | Addgene NGS Result
GACATTGATTATTGACTAGTTATTAATAGTAATCAATTACGGGGTCATTAGTTCATAGCCCATATATGGA
GTTCCGCGTTACATAACTTACGGTAAATGGCCCGCCTGGCTGACCGCCCAACGACCCCCGCCCATTGACG
TCAATAATGACGTATGTTCCCATAGTAACGCCAATAGGGACTTTCCATTGACGTCAATGGGTGGAGTATT
TACGGTAAACTGCCCACTTGGCAGTACATCAAGTGTATCATATGCCAAGTACGCCCCCTATTGACGTCAA
TGACGGTAAATGGCCCGCCTGGCATTATGCCCAGTACATGACCTTATGGGACTTTCCTACTTGGCAGTAC
ATCTACGTATTAGTCATCGCTATTACCATGGTGATGCGGTTTTGGCAGTACATCAATGGGCGTGGATAGC
GGTTTGACTCACGGGGATTTCCAAGTCTCCACCCCATTGACGTCAATGGGAGTTTGTTTTGGCACCAAAA
TCAACGGGACTTTCCAAAATGTCGTAACAACTCCGCCCCATTGACGCAAATGGGCGGTAGGCGTGTACGG
TGGGAGGTCTATATAAGCAGAGCTCGTTTAGTGAACCGTCAGATCGCCTGGAGACGCCATCCACGCTGTT
TTGACCTCCATAGAAGACACCGGGACCGATCCAGCCTCCGGACTCTAGAGGATCGAACCCTTGCCACCAT
GCCCAAGAAGAAGAGGAAGGTGGGAGGCTCCGGAGGAAGCGACTATAAGGACCACGACGGAGACTACAAG
GATCATGATATTGATTACAAAGACGATGACGATAAGGGTGGCGGGTCCGGCGGTGGATCCGGTACCATGT
CCAGGCGGAAACAGAGCAACCCCCGGCAGATCAAGCGTTCCCTCGGAGACATGGAGGCCAGAGAGGAGGT
GCAGTTGGTGGGTGCCAGCCACATGGAGCAAAAGGCCACGGCACCTGAAGCCCCGAGCCCTAGTACCGGA
GGGAGTGGTGGAAGCGGCGGTTCTGGTGGCTCAGGCGGCAGCGGCCGGCCAATGGACAAGAAGTACTCCA
TTGGGCTCGCTATCGGCACAAACAGCGTCGGCTGGGCCGTCATTACGGACGAGTACAAGGTGCCGAGCAA
AAAATTCAAAGTTCTGGGCAATACCGATCGCCACAGCATAAAGAAGAACCTCATTGGCGCCCTCCTGTTC
GACTCCGGGGAGACGGCCGAAGCCACGCGGCTCAAAAGAACAGCACGGCGCAGATATACCCGCAGAAAGA
ATCGGATCTGCTACCTGCAGGAGATCTTTAGTAATGAGATGGCTAAGGTGGATGACTCTTTCTTCCATAG
GCTGGAGGAGTCCTTTTTGGTGGAGGAGGATAAAAAGCACGAGCGCCACCCAATCTTTGGCAATATCGTG
GACGAGGTGGCGTACCATGAAAAGTACCCAACCATATATCATCTGAGGAAGAAGCTTGTAGACAGTACTG
ATAAGGCTGACTTGCGGTTGATCTATCTCGCGCTGGCGCATATGATCAAATTTCGGGGACACTTCCTCAT
CGAGGGGGACCTGAACCCAGACAACAGCGATGTCGACAAACTCTTTATCCAACTGGTTCAGACTTACAAT
CAGCTTTTCGAAGAGAACCCGATCAACGCATCCGGAGTTGACGCCAAAGCAATCCTGAGCGCTAGGCTGT
CCAAATCCCGGCGGCTCGAAAACCTCATCGCACAGCTCCCTGGGGAGAAGAAGAACGGCCTGTTTGGTAA
TCTTATCGCCCTGTCACTCGGGCTGACCCCCAACTTTAAATCTAACTTCGACCTGGCCGAAGATGCCAAG
CTTCAACTGAGCAAAGACACCTACGATGATGATCTCGACAATCTGCTGGCCCAGATCGGCGACCAGTACG
CAGACCTTTTTTTGGCGGCAAAGAACCTGTCAGACGCCATTCTGCTGAGTGATATTCTGCGAGTGAACAC
GGAGATCACCAAAGCTCCGCTGAGCGCTAGTATGATCAAGCGCTATGATGAGCACCACCAAGACTTGACT
TTGCTGAAGGCCCTTGTCAGACAGCAACTGCCTGAGAAGTACAAGGAAATTTTCTTCGATCAGTCTAAAA
ATGGCTACGCCGGATACATTGACGGCGGAGCAAGCCAGGAGGAATTTTACAAATTTATTAAGCCCATCTT
GGAAAAAATGGACGGCACCGAGGAGCTGCTGGTAAAGCTTAACAGAGAAGATCTGTTGCGCAAACAGCGC
ACTTTCGACAATGGAAGCATCCCCCACCAGATTCACCTGGGCGAACTGCACGCTATCCTCAGGCGGCAAG
AGGATTTCTACCCCTTTTTGAAAGATAACAGGGAAAAGATTGAGAAAATCCTCACATTTCGGATACCCTA
CTATGTAGGCCCCCTCGCCCGGGGAAATTCCAGATTCGCGTGGATGACTCGCAAATCAGAAGAGACCATC
ACTCCCTGGAACTTCGAGGAAGTCGTGGATAAGGGGGCCTCTGCCCAGTCCTTCATCGAAAGGATGACTA
ACTTTGATAAAAATCTGCCTAACGAAAAGGTGCTTCCTAAACACTCTCTGCTGTACGAGTACTTCACAGT
TTATAACGAGCTCACCAAGGTCAAATACGTCACAGAAGGGATGAGAAAGCCAGCATTCCTGTCTGGAGAG
CAGAAGAAAGCTATCGTGGACCTCCTCTTCAAGACGAACCGGAAAGTTACCGTGAAACAGCTCAAAGAAG
ACTATTTCAAAAAGATTGAATGTTTCGACTCTGTTGAAATCAGCGGAGTGGAGGATCGCTTCAACGCATC
CCTGGGAACGTATCACGATCTCCTGAAAATCATTAAAGACAAGGACTTCCTGGACAATGAGGAGAACGAG
GACATTCTTGAGGACATTGTCCTCACCCTTACGTTGTTTGAAGATAGGGAGATGATTGAAGAACGCTTGA
AAACTTACGCTCATCTCTTCGACGACAAAGTCATGAAACAGCTCAAGAGGCGCCGATATACAGGATGGGG
GCGGCTGTCAAGAAAACTGATCAATGGGATCCGAGACAAGCAGAGTGGAAAGACAATCCTGGATTTTCTT
AAGTCCGATGGATTTGCCAACAGGAACTTCATGCAGTTGATCCATGATGACTCTCTCACCTTTAAGGAGG
ACATCCAGAAAGCACAAGTTTCTGGCCAGGGGGACAGTCTTCACGAGCACATCGCTAATCTTGCAGGTAG
CCCAGCTATCAAAAAGGGAATACTGCAGACCGTTAAGGTCGTGGATGAACTCGTCAAAGTAATGGGAAGG
CATAAGCCCGAGAATATCGTTATCGAGATGGCCCGAGAGAACCAAACTACCCAGAAGGGACAGAAGAACA
GTAGGGAAAGGATGAAGAGGATTGAAGAGGGTATAAAAGAACTGGGGTCCCAAATCCTTAAGGAACACCC
AGTTGAAAACACCCAGCTTCAGAATGAGAAGCTCTACCTGTACTACCTGCAGAACGGCAGGGACATGTAC
GTGGATCAGGAACTGGACATCAATCGGCTCTCCGACTACGACGTGGATGCTATCGTGCCCCAGTCTTTTC
TCAAAGATGATTCTATTGATAATAAAGTGTTGACAAGATCCGATAAAAATAGAGGGAAGAGTGATAACGT
CCCCTCAGAAGAAGTTGTCAAGAAAATGAAAAATTATTGGCGGCAGCTGCTGAACGCCAAACTGATCACA
CAACGGAAGTTCGATAATCTGACTAAGGCTGAACGAGGTGGCCTGTCTGAGTTGGATAAAGCCGGCTTCA
TCAAAAGGCAGCTTGTTGAGACACGCCAGATCACCAAGCACGTGGCCCAAATTCTCGATTCACGCATGAA
CACCAAGTACGATGAAAATGACAAACTGATTCGAGAGGTGAAAGTTATTACTCTGAAGTCTAAGCTGGTC
TCAGATTTCAGAAAGGACTTTCAGTTTTATAAGGTGAGAGAGATCAACAATTACCACCATGCGCATGATG
CCTACCTGAATGCAGTGGTAGGCACTGCACTTATCAAAAAATATCCCAAGCTTGAATCTGAATTTGTTTA
CGGAGACTATAAAGTGTACGATGTTAGGAAAATGATCGCAAAGTCTGAGCAGGAAATAGGCAAGGCCACC
GCTAAGTACTTCTTTTACAGCAATATTATGAATTTTTTCAAGACCGAGATTACACTGGCCAATGGAGAGA
TTCGGAAGCGACCACTTATCGAAACAAACGGAGAAACAGGAGAAATCGTGTGGGACAAGGGTAGGGATTT
CGCGACAGTCCGGAAGGTCCTGTCCATGCCGCAGGTGAACATCGTTAAAAAGACCGAAGTACAGACCGGA
GGCTTCTCCAAGGAAAGTATCCTCCCGAAAAGGAACAGCGACAAGCTGATCGCACGCAAAAAAGATTGGG
ACCCCAAGAAATACGGCGGATTCGATTCTCCTACAGTCGCTTACAGTGTACTGGTTGTGGCCAAAGTGGA
GAAAGGGAAGTCTAAAAAACTCAAAAGCGTCAAGGAACTGCTGGGCATCACAATCATGGAGCGATCAAGC
TTCGAAAAAAACCCCATCGACTTTCTCGAGGCGAAAGGATATAAAGAGGTCAAAAAAGACCTCATCATTA
AGCTTCCCAAGTACTCTCTCTTTGAGCTTGAAAACGGCCGGAAACGAATGCTCGCTAGTGCGGGCGAGCT
GCAGAAAGGTAACGAGCTGGCACTGCCCTCTAAATACGTTAATTTCTTGTATCTGGCCAGCCACTATGAA
AAGCTCAAAGGGTCTCCCGAAGATAATGAGCAGAAGCAGCTGTTCGTGGAACAACACAAACACTACCTTG
ATGAGATCATCGAGCAAATAAGCGAATTCTCCAAAAGAGTGATCCTCGCCGACGCTAACCTCGATAAGGT
GCTTTCTGCTTACAATAAGCACAGGGATAAGCCCATCAGGGAGCAGGCAGAAAACATTATCCACTTGTTT
ACTCTGACCAACTTGGGCGCGCCTGCAGCCTTCAAGTACTTCGACACCACCATAGACAGAAAGCGGTACA
CCTCTACAAAGGAGGTCCTGGACGCCACACTGATTCATCAGTCAATTACGGGGCTCTATGAAACAAGAAT
CGACCTCTCTCAGCTCGGTGGAGACGGTGGTAGTGGAGGTTCAGGAGGATCCGGGGGGAGCGGAGGGAGC
GCTAGCATGTCCAGGCGGAAACAGAGCAACCCCCGGCAGATCAAGCGTTCCCTCGGAGACATGGAGGCCA
GAGAGGAGGTGCAGTTGGTGGGTGCCAGCCACATGGAGCAAAAGGCCACGGCACCTGAAGCCCCGAGCCC
TTCCGGTGGAGGCTCCGGAGGTGGATCTAAAAGGCCGGCGGCCACGAAAAAGGCCGGTCAGGCAAAAAAG
AAAAAGGGTGGTAGTGGAAGCGGAGCTACTAACTTCAGCCTGCTGAAGCAGGCTGGAGACGTGGAGGAGA
ACCCTGGACCTGCGGCCGCATGAAAGGGTTCGATCCCTACCGGTTAGTAATGAGTTTAAACGGGGGAGGC
TAACTGAAACACGGAAGGAGACAATACCGGAAGGAACCCGCGCTATGACGGCAATAAAAAGACAGAATAA
AACGCACGGGTGTTGGGTCGTTTGTTCATAAACGCGGGGTTCGGTCCCAGGGCTGGCACTCTGTCGATAC
CCCACCGAGACCCCATTGGGGCCAATACGCCCGCGTTTCTTCCTTTTCCCCACCCCACCCCCCAAGTTCG
GGTGAAGGCCCAGGGCTCGCAGCCAACGTCGGGGCGGCAGGCCCTGCCATAGCAGATCTGCGCAGCTGGG
GCTCTAGGGGGTATCCCC
[124 nt withheld, positions 5829-5952]
C
[91 nt withheld, positions 5954-6044]
A
[49 nt withheld, positions 6046-6094]
CCTTTGACGTTGGAGTCCACGTTCTTT
[37 nt withheld, positions 6122-6158]
ACCCTATCTCGGTCTATTCTTTTGATTTATAAGGGATTTTGCCGATTTCGGCCTATTGGTTAAAAAATGA
GCTGATTTAACAAAAATTTAACGCGAATTAATTCTGTGGAATGTGTGTCAGTTAGGGTGTGGAAAGTCCC
CAGGCTCCCCAGCAGGCAGAAGTATGCAAAGCATGCATCTCAATTAGTCAGCAACCAGGTGTGGAAAGTC
CCCAGGCTCCCCAGCAGGCAGAAGTATGCAAAGCATGCATCTCAATTAGTCAGCAACCATAGTCCCGCCC
CTAACTCCGCCCATCCCGCCCCTAACTCCGCCCAGTTCCGCCCATTCTCCGCCCCATGGCTGACTAATTT
TTTTTATTTATGCAGAGGCCGAGGCCGCCTCTGCCTCTGAGCTATTCCAGAAGTAGTGAGGAGGCTTTTT
TGGAGGCCTAGGCTTTTGCAAAAAGCTCCCGGGAGCTTGTATATCCATTTTCGGATCTGATCAAGAGACA
GGATGAGGATCGTTTCGCATGATTGAACAAGATGGATTGCACGCAGGTTCTCCGGCCGCTTGGGTGGAGA
GGCTATTCGGCTATGACTGGGCACAACAGACAATCGGCTGCTCTGATGCCGCCGTGTTCCGGCTGTCAGC
GCAGGGGCGCCCGGTTCTTTTTGTCAAGACCGACCTGTCCGGTGCCCTGAATGAACTGCAGGACGAGGCA
GCGCGGCTATCGTGGCTGGCCACGACGGGCGTTCCTTGCGCAGCTGTGCTCGACGTTGTCACTGAAGCGG
GAAGGGACTGGCTGCTATTGGGCGAAGTGCCGGGGCAGGATCTCCTGTCATCTCACCTTGCTCCTGCCGA
GAAAGTATCCATCATGGCTGATGCAATGCGGCGGCTGCATACGCTTGATCCGGCTACCTGCCCATTCGAC
CACCAAGCGAAACATCGCATCGAGCGAGCACGTACTCGGATGGAAGCCGGTCTTGTCGATCAGGATGATC
TGGACGAAGAGCATCAGGGGCTCGCGCCAGCCGAACTGTTCGCCAGGCTCAAGGCGCGCATGCCCGACGG
CGAGGATCTCGTCGTGACCCATGGCGATGCCTGCTTGCCGAATATCATGGTGGAAAATGGCCGCTTTTCT
GGATTCATCGACTGTGGCCGGCTGGGTGTGGCGGACCGCTATCAGGACATAGCGTTGGCTACCCGTGATA
TTGCTGAAGAGCTTGGCGGCGAATGGGCTGACCGCTTCCTCGTGCTTTACGGTATCGCCGCTCCCGATTC
GCAGCGCATCGCCTTCTATCGCCTTCTTGACGAGTTCTTCTGAGCGGGACTCTGGGGTTCGCGAAATGAC
CGACCAAGCGACGCCCAACCTGCCATCACGAGATTTCGATTCCACCGCCGCCTTCTATGAAAGGTTGGGC
TTCGGAATCGTTTTCCGGGACGCCGGCTGGATGATCCTCCAGCGCGGGGATCTCATGCTGGAGTTCTTCG
CCCACCCCAACTTGTTTATTGCAGCTTATAATGGTTACAAATAAAGCAATAGCATCACAAATTTCACAAA
TAAAGCATTTTTTTCACTGCATTCTAGTTGTGGTTTGTCCAAACTCATCAATGTATCTTATCATGTCTGT
ATACCGTCGACCTCTAGCTAGAGCTTGGCGTAATCATGGTCATAGCTGTTTCCTGTGTGAAATTGTTATC
CGCTCACAATTCCACACAACATACGAGCCGGAAGCATAAAGTGTAAAGCCTGGGGTGCCTAATGAGTGAG
CTAACTCACATTAATTGCGTTGCGCTCACTGCCCGCTTTCCAGTCGGGAAACCTGTCGTGCCAGCTGCAT
TAATGAATCGGCCAACGCGCGGGGAGAGGCGGTTTGCGTATTGGGCGCTCTTCCGCTTCCTCGCTCACTG
ACTCGCTGCGCTCGGTCGTTCGGCTGCGGCGAGCGGTATCAGCTCACTCAAAGGCGGTAATACGGTTATC
CACAGAATCAGGGGATAACGCAGGAAAGAACATGTGAGCAAAAGGCCAGCAAAAGGCCAGGAACCGTAAA
AAGGCCGCGTTGCTGGCGTTTTTCCATAGGCTCCGCCCCCCTGACGAGCATCACAAAAATCGACGCTCAA
GTCAGAGGTGGCGAAACCCGACAGGACTATAAAGATACCAGGCGTTTCCCCCTGGAAGCTCCCTCGTGCG
CTCTCCTGTTCCGACCCTGCCGCTTACCGGATACCTGTCCGCCTTTCTCCCTTCGGGAAGCGTGGCGCTT
TCTCATAGCTCACGCTGTAGGTATCTCAGTTCGGTGTAGGTCGTTCGCTCCAAGCTGGGCTGTGTGCACG
AACCCCCCGTTCAGCCCGACCGCTGCGCCTTATCCGGTAACTATCGTCTTGAGTCCAACCCGGTAAGACA
CGACTTATCGCCACTGGCAGCAGCCACTGGTAACAGGATTAGCAGAGCGAGGTATGTAGGCGGTGCTACA
GAGTTCTTGAAGTGGTGGCCTAACTACGGCTACACTAGAAGAACAGTATTTGGTATCTGCGCTCTGCTGA
AGCCAGTTACCTTCGGAAAAAGAGTTGGTAGCTCTTGATCCGGCAAACAAACCACCGCTGGTAGCGGTGG
TTTTTTTGTTTGCAAGCAGCAGATTACGCGCAGAAAAAAAGGATCTCAAGAAGATCCTTTGATCTTTTCT
ACGGGGTCTGACGCTCAGTGGAACGAAAACTCACGTTAAGGGATTTTGGTCATGAGATTATCAAAAAGGA
TCTTCACCTAGATCCTTTTAAATTAAAAATGAAGTTTTAAATCAATCTAAAGTATATATGAGTAAACTTG
GTCTGACAGTTACCAATGCTTAATCAGTGAGGCACCTATCTCAGCGATCTGTCTATTTCGTTCATCCATA
GTTGCCTGACTCCCCGTCGTGTAGATAACTACGATACGGGAGGGCTTACCATCTGGCCCCAGTGCTGCAA
TGATACCGCGAGACCCACGCTCACCGGCTCCAGATTTATCAGCAATAAACCAGCCAGCCGGAAGGGCCGA
GCGCAGAAGTGGTCCTGCAACTTTATCCGCCTCCATCCAGTCTATTAATTGTTGCCGGGAAGCTAGAGTA
AGTAGTTCGCCAGTTAATAGTTTGCGCAACGTTGTTGCCATTGCTACAGGCATCGTGGTGTCACGCTCGT
CGTTTGGTATGGCTTCATTCAGCTCCGGTTCCCAACGATCAAGGCGAGTTACATGATCCCCCATGTTGTG
CAAAAAAGCGGTTAGCTCCTTCGGTCCTCCGATCGTTGTCAGAAGTAAGTTGGCCGCAGTGTTATCACTC
ATGGTTATGGCAGCACTGCATAATTCTCTTACTGTCATGCCATCCGTAAGATGCTTTTCTGTGACTGGTG
AGTACTCAACCAAGTCATTCTGAGAATAGTGTATGCGGCGACCGAGTTGCTCTTGCCCGGCGTCAATACG
GGATAATACCGCGCCACATAGCAGAACTTTAAAAGTGCTCATCATTGGAAAACGTTCTTCGGGGCGAAAA
CTCTCAAGGATCTTACCGCTGTTGAGATCCAGTTCGATGTAACCCACTCGTGCACCCAACTGATCTTCAG
CATCTTTTACTTTCACCAGCGTTTCTGGGTGAGCAAAAACAGGAAGGCAAAATGCCGCAAAAAAGGGAAT
AAGGGCGACACGGAAATGTTGAATACTCATACTCTTCCTTTTTCAATATTATTGAAGCATTTATCAGGGT
TATTGTCTCATGAGCGGATACATATTTGAATGTATTTAGAAAAATAAACAAATAGGGGTTCCGCGCACAT
TTCCCCGAAAAGTGCCACCTGACGTCGACGGATCGGGAGATCTCCCGATCCCCTATGGTGCACTCTCAGT
ACAATCTGCTCTGATGCCGCATAGTTAAGCCAGTATCTGCTCCCTGCTTGTGTGTTGGAGGTCGCTGAGT
AGTGCGCGAGCAAAATTTAAGCTACAACAAGGCAAGGCTTGACCGACAATTGCATGAAGAATCTGCTTAG
GGTTAGGCGTTTTGCGCTGCTTCGCGATGTACGGGCCAGATATACGCGTT
